Addgene plasmid #86081: pDMyc-TNPO1
Purpose: A mammalian expression plasmid encoding Transportin-1 (TNPO1) with N-terminus double Myc-tag.
Depositing lab: Lei Lu. Depositing organization: Nanyang Technological University (NTU). Publication: A ternary complex comprising transportin1, Rab8 and the ciliary targeting signal directs proteins to ciliary membranes. Madugula V, Lu L. J Cell Sci. 2016 Oct 15;129(20):3922-3934. Epub 2016 Sep 15. 10.1242/jcs.194019 PubMed 27633000.
Backbone
  Vector backbone: pDMyc
  Backbone manufacturer: Lu Lei lab
  Backbone size w/o insert (bp): 5400
  Total vector size (bp): 8091
  Vector type: Mammalian Expression
Growth in bacteria
  Bacterial resistance: Ampicillin, 100 μg/mL
  Growth temperature: 37°C
  Growth strain: DH5alpha
  Copy number: High Copy
Gene/Insert
  Gene/Insert name: Transportin-1
  Species: H. sapiens (human)
  Entrez Gene: TNPO1 (a.k.a. IPO2, KPNB2, MIP, MIP1, TRN)
  Promoter: T7
  Tag / fusion protein: Myc (N terminal on insert)
  Cloning method: Restriction Enzyme; 5′ cloning site XhoI (not destroyed); 3′ cloning site XbaI (not destroyed)
  Sequencing primers: 5′ T7 promoter; 3′ T7 terminator
Terms and licenses: Academic/Nonprofit Terms; Industry Terms: Not Available to Industry
How to cite: pDMyc-TNPO1 was a gift from Lei Lu (Addgene plasmid # 86081 ; http://n2t.net/addgene:86081 ; RRID:Addgene_86081)
