[The description below was written by a language model from this plasmid's Addgene catalogue record and pLannotate feature annotations shown in this document.]
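Description:
pDMyc-TNPO1 is a mammalian expression plasmid that encodes human Transportin-1 (TNPO1, also known as KPNB2 or TRN) carrying a double Myc epitope tag at its N-terminus. It is built on the pDMyc backbone, with the TNPO1 coding sequence inserted by restriction cloning between XhoI and XbaI sites that remain intact. In bacteria the plasmid is maintained at high copy number through a ColE1/pUC-type origin and selected with ampicillin via the β-lactamase gene. An f1 origin is also present, which would allow single-stranded DNA production.

The catalogue entry lists T7 as the promoter, but the feature table shows that the T7 promoter sits downstream of a CMV immediate-early enhancer and promoter followed by a chimeric β-globin/immunoglobulin intron. In mammalian cells, expression is therefore expected to be driven by CMV, with the intron aiding transcript processing. The T7 site serves as a sequencing primer site and could support in vitro transcription. The Myc tags are not annotated separately but would lie in the short interval between the T7 promoter and the TNPO1 open reading frame. An SV40 polyadenylation signal follows the insert. A separate cassette, consisting of the SV40 enhancer/early promoter, the neomycin phosphotransferase gene and a synthetic poly(A) signal, would permit G418 selection of stably transfected cells. The sequenced record is slightly longer than the catalogued total size.

The tagged protein can be detected or immunoprecipitated with anti-Myc antibodies. The associated study examined how a complex of transportin-1, Rab8 and ciliary targeting signals directs proteins to ciliary membranes.
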