Features (pLannotate 1.2.2; 19 found; start..end, strand, type, name):
     29..617     +  rep_origin     ori: high-copy-number ColE1/pMB1/pBR322/pUC origin of replication
    830..1207    +  enhancer       CMV enhancer: human cytomegalovirus immediate early enhancer
   1208..1419    +  promoter       CMV promoter: human cytomegalovirus (CMV) immediate early promoter
   1580..1712    +  intron         chimeric intron: chimera between introns from human β-globin and immunoglobulin heavy chain genes
   1757..1775    +  promoter       T7 promoter: promoter for bacteriophage T7 RNA polymerase
   1862..4531    +  CDS            TNPO1: TNPO1_HUMAN - Also known as KPNB2, MIP1, TRN. Experimental evidence at protein level: Swiss-Prot protein existence level 1. (Microbial infection) In case of HIV-1 infection, binds and mediates the nuclear import of HIV-1 Rev. From Homo sapiens (Human).
   4562..4579    -  promoter       T3 promoter (fragment): promoter for bacteriophage T3 RNA polymerase
   4597..4718    -  polyA_signal   SV40 poly(A) signal: SV40 polyadenylation signal
   4741..4809    -  CDS            large T antigen (fragment): large T antigen from SV40 (simian virus 40)
   4833..4900    +  CDS            lacZα (fragment): LacZα fragment of β-galactosidase; lacZ fragment
   4904..5332    +  rep_origin     f1 ori (sequence partly withheld): f1 bacteriophage origin of replication; arrow indicates direction of (+) strand synthesis
   5360..5411    -  misc_feature   bom (fragment): basis of mobility region from pBR322
   5476..5833    +  promoter       SV40 promoter: SV40 enhancer and early promoter
   5884..6675    +  CDS            neo: KKA2_KLEPN - Also known as kan, nptII. Experimental evidence at protein level: Swiss-Prot protein existence level 1. Resistance to kanamycin, neomycin, paromomycin, ribostamycin, butirosin and gentamicin B. From Klebsiella pneumoniae.
   6742..6790    +  polyA_signal   poly(A) signal: synthetic polyadenylation signal
   6810..6864    -  misc_feature   bom (fragment): basis of mobility region from pBR322
   6966..7001    -  CDS            rop (fragment): Rop protein, which maintains plasmids at low copy number; rop
   7096..7200    +  promoter       AmpR promoter: bla
   7201..8061    +  CDS            AmpR: β-lactamase; bla; confers resistance to ampicillin, carbenicillin, and related antibiotics
>Addgene plasmid #86081 | pDMyc-TNPO1 | addgene full sequence | sequence record 178002 | Addgene NGS Result
ACCCCGTAGAAAAGATCAAAGGATCTTCTTGAGATCCTTTTTTTCTGCGCGTAATCTGCTGCTTGCAAAC
AAAAAAACCACCGCTACCAGCGGTGGTTTGTTTGCCGGATCAAGAGCTACCAACTCTTTTTCCGAAGGTA
ACTGGCTTCAGCAGAGCGCAGATACCAAATACTGTTCTTCTAGTGTAGCCGTAGTTAGGCCACCACTTCA
AGAACTCTGTAGCACCGCCTACATACCTCGCTCTGCTAATCCTGTTACCAGTGGCTGCTGCCAGTGGCGA
TAAGTCGTGTCTTACCGGGTTGGACTCAAGACGATAGTTACCGGATAAGGCGCAGCGGTCGGGCTGAACG
GGGGGTTCGTGCACACAGCCCAGCTTGGAGCGAACGACCTACACCGAACTGAGATACCTACAGCGTGAGC
TATGAGAAAGCGCCACGCTTCCCGAAGGGAGAAAGGCGGACAGGTATCCGGTAAGCGGCAGGGTCGGAAC
AGGAGAGCGCACGAGGGAGCTTCCAGGGGGAAACGCCTGGTATCTTTATAGTCCTGTCGGGTTTCGCCAC
CTCTGACTTGAGCGTCGATTTTTGTGATGCTCGTCAGGGGGGCGGAGCCTATGGAAAAACGCCAGCAACG
CGGCCTTTTTACGGTTCCTGGCCTTTTGCTGGCCTTTTGCTCACATGGCTCGACAGATCTTCAATATTGG
CCATTAGCCATATTATTCATTGGTTATATAGCATAAATCAATATTGGCTATTGGCCATTGCATACGTTGT
ATCTATATCATAATATGTACATTTATATTGGCTCATGTCCAATATGACCGCCATGTTGGCATTGATTATT
GACTAGTTATTAATAGTAATCAATTACGGGGTCATTAGTTCATAGCCCATATATGGAGTTCCGCGTTACA
TAACTTACGGTAAATGGCCCGCCTGGCTGACCGCCCAACGACCCCCGCCCATTGACGTCAATAATGACGT
ATGTTCCCATAGTAACGCCAATAGGGACTTTCCATTGACGTCAATGGGTGGAGTATTTACGGTAAACTGC
CCACTTGGCAGTACATCAAGTGTATCATATGCCAAGTCCGCCCCCTATTGACGTCAATGACGGTAAATGG
CCCGCCTGGCATTATGCCCAGTACATGACCTTACGGGACTTTCCTACTTGGCAGTACATCTACGTATTAG
TCATCGCTATTACCATGGTGATGCGGTTTTGGCAGTACACCAATGGGCGTGGATAGCGGTTTGACTCACG
GGGATTTCCAAGTCTCCACCCCATTGACGTCAATGGGAGTTTGTTTTGGCACCAAAATCAACGGGACTTT
CCAAAATGTCGTAACAACTGCGATCGCCCGCCCCGTTGACGCAAATGGGCGGTAGGCGTGTACGGTGGGA
GGTCTATATAAGCAGAGCTCGTTTAGTGAACCGTCAGATCACTAGAAGCTTTATTGCGGTAGTTTATCAC
AGTTAAATTGCTAACGCAGTCAGTGCTTCTGACACAACAGTCTCGAACTTAAGCTGCAGTGACTCTCTTA
AGGTAGCCTTGCAGAAGTTGGTCGTGAGGCACTGGGCAGGTAAGTATCAAGGTTACAAGACAGGTTTAAG
GAGACCAATAGAAACTGGGCTTGTCGAGACAGAGAAGACTCTTGCGTTTCTGATAGGCACCTATTGGTCT
TACTGACATCCACTTTGCCTTTCTCTCCACAGGTGTCCACTCCCAGTTCAATTACAGCTCTTAAGGCTAG
AGTACTTAATACGACTCACTATAGGCTAGCGGCACCATGGAGCAGAAACTGATCTCGGAGGAGGACCTGT
CATCAGAGCAGAAACTGATCTCGGAGGAGGACCTGCTCGAGATGGAGTATGAGTGGAAACCTGACGAGCA
AGGGCTTCAGCAAATCCTGCAGCTGTTGAAGGAGTCCCAGTCCCCAGACACCACCATCCAGAGAACCGTG
CAACAAAAACTGGAACAACTTAATCAGTATCCAGACTTTAACAACTACTTGATTTTTGTTCTTACAAAAT
TAAAATCTGAAGATGAACCCACAAGATCATTGAGTGGTCTTATCTTGAAGAATAATGTGAAAGCACACTT
TCAGAACTTCCCAAATGGTGTAACAGACTTTATTAAAAGTGAATGTTTAAATAATATTGGTGACTCCTCT
CCTCTGATTAGAGCCACTGTTGGTATTTTGATCACAACTATAGCCTCCAAGGGAGAATTGCAGAATTGGC
CTGACCTCTTACCAAAACTCTGTAGCCTGTTGGATTCTGAAGATTATAATACCTGTGAGGGAGCATTTGG
TGCCCTTCAGAAGATTTGTGAAGATTCTGCTGAGATTTTAGACAGTGATGTTTTAGATCGTCCTCTCAAC
ATCATGATTCCCAAATTTTTACAGTTCTTCAAGCATAGTAGTCCAAAAATAAGGTCTCACGCTGTTGCAT
GTGTCAATCAGTTTATCATCAGTAGGACTCAAGCTCTAATGTTGCACATTGATTCTTTTATTGAGAATCT
CTTTGCATTAGCTGGTGATGAAGAACCAGAGGTACGGAAAAATGTGTGCCGAGCACTTGTGATGTTGCTC
GAAGTTCGAATGGATCGCCTGCTTCCTCACATGCATAATATAGTTGAGTACATGCTACAGAGGACTCAAG
ATCAAGATGAAAATGTGGCTTTAGAAGCCTGTGAATTTTGGCTAACTTTAGCTGAACAGCCAATATGCAA
AGATGTACTCGTAAGGCATCTTCCTAAGTTGATTCCTGTGTTAGTGAATGGCATGAAGTACTCAGACATA
GATATTATCCTACTTAAGGGTGATGTTGAAGAAGACGAAACGATTCCTGATAGTGAACAGGATATACGGC
CACGTTTTCACCGATCGAGGACGGTGGCTCAGCAGCATGATGAAGATGGAATTGAAGAGGAAGATGATGA
TGATGATGAAATTGATGATGATGATACAATTTCTGACTGGAATCTAAGAAAATGTTCTGCTGCTGCCCTG
GATGTTCTTGCAAATGTGTATCGTGATGAACTGCTGCCACATATTTTGCCCCTTTTGAAAGAATTACTTT
TTCATCATGAATGGGTTGTTAAAGAATCAGGCATTTTGGTTTTAGGAGCAATTGCTGAAGGTTGCATGCA
GGGCATGATTCCATACTTGCCTGAGCTTATTCCTCACCTTATTCAGTGCCTCTCTGATAAAAAGGCTCTT
GTGCGTTCCATAACATGCTGGACTCTTAGCCGCTATGCACACTGGGTGGTCAGCCAGCCGCCAGACACGT
ACCTGAAGCCATTAATGACAGAATTGCTAAAGCGCATCCTGGATAGCAACAAGAGAGTACAAGAAGCTGC
CTGCAGTGCCTTTGCTACCCTAGAAGAGGAGGCTTGTACAGAACTTGTTCCTTACCTTGCTTATATACTT
GATACCCTGGTCTTTGCATTTAGTAAATACCAGCATAAGAACCTGCTCATTCTTTACGATGCCATAGGAA
CATTAGCAGATTCAGTAGGACATCATTTAAACAAACCAGAATATATTCAGATGCTAATGCCTCCACTGAT
CCAGAAATGGAACATGTTAAAGGATGAAGATAAAGATCTCTTCCCTTTACTTGAGTGCCTATCTTCAGTT
GCCACAGCACTGCAGTCTGGATTCCTTCCGTACTGTGAACCTGTGTATCAGCGTTGTGTAAACCTAGTAC
AGAAGACTCTTGCACAAGCCATGCTAAACAATGCTCAACCAGATCAATATGAAGCTCCAGATAAAGATTT
TATGATAGTGGCTCTTGATTTACTGAGTGGCCTGGCTGAAGGACTTGGAGGCAACATTGAACAGCTGGTA
GCCCGAAGTAACATCCTGACACTAATGTATCAGTGCATGCAGGATAAAATGCCAGAAGTTCGACAGAGTT
CTTTTGCCCTGTTAGGTGACCTCACAAAAGCTTGCTTTCAGCATGTTAAGCCTTGTATAGCTGATTTCAT
GCCAATATTGGGAACCAACCTAAATCCAGAATTCATTTCAGTCTGCAACAATGCCACATGGGCAATTGGA
GAAATCTCCATTCAAATGGGTATAGAGATGCAGCCTTATATTCCTATGGTGTTGCACCAGCTTGTAGAAA
TCATTAACAGACCCAACACACCAAAGACGTTGTTAGAGAATACAGCAATAACAATTGGTCGTCTTGGTTA
CGTTTGTCCTCAAGAGGTGGCCCCCATGCTACAGCAGTTTATAAGACCCTGGTGCACCTCTCTGAGAAAC
ATAAGAGACAATGAGGAAAAGGATTCAGCATTCCGTGGAATTTGTACCATGATCAGTGTGAATCCCAGTG
GCGTAATCCAAGATTTTATATTTTTTTGTGATGCCGTTGCATCATGGATTAACCCAAAAGATGATCTCAG
AGACATGTTCTGTAAGATCCTTCATGGATTTAAAAATCAAGTTGGCGATGAAAATTGGAGGCGTTTCTCT
GACCAGTTTCCTCTTCCCTTAAAAGAGCGTCTTGCAGCTTTTTATGGTGTTTAATCTAGAGTCGACCCGG
GCGGCCGCTTCCCTTTAGTGAGGGTTAATGCTTCGAGCAGACATGATAAGATACATTGATGAGTTTGGAC
AAACCACAACTAGAATGCAGTGAAAAAAATGCTTTATTTGTGAAATTTGTGATGCTATTGCTTTATTTGT
AACCATTATAAGCTGCAATAAACAAGTTAACAACAACAATTGCATTCATTTTATGTTTCAGGTTCAGGGG
GAGATGTGGGAGGTTTTTTAAAGCAAGTAAAACCTCTACAAATGTGGTAAAATCCGATAAGGATCGATCC
GGGCTGGCGTAATAGCGAAGAGGCCCGCACCGATCGCCCTTCCCAACAGTTGCGCAGCCTGAATGGCGAA
TGG
[124 nt withheld, positions 4904-5027]
C
[91 nt withheld, positions 5029-5119]
A
[49 nt withheld, positions 5121-5169]
CCTTTGACGTTGGAGTCCACGTTCTTT
[37 nt withheld, positions 5197-5233]
ACCCTATCTCGGTCTATTCTTTTGATTTATAAGGGATTTTGCCGATTTCGGCCTATTGGTTAAAAAATGA
GCTGATTTAACAAAAATTTAACGCGAATTTTAACAAAATATTAACGCTTACAATTTCCTGATGCGGTATT
TTCTCCTTACGCATCTGTGCGGTATTTCACACCGCATACGCGGATCTGCGCAGCACCATGGCCTGAAATA
ACCTCTGAAAGAGGAACTTGGTTAGGTACCTTCTGAGGCGGAAAGAACCAGCTGTGGAATGTGTGTCAGT
TAGGGTGTGGAAAGTCCCCAGGCTCCCCAGCAGGCAGAAGTATGCAAAGCATGCATCTCAATTAGTCAGC
AACCAGGTGTGGAAAGTCCCCAGGCTCCCCAGCAGGCAGAAGTATGCAAAGCATGCATCTCAATTAGTCA
GCAACCATAGTCCCGCCCCTAACTCCGCCCATCCCGCCCCTAACTCCGCCCAGTTCCGCCCATTCTCCGC
CCCATGGCTGACTAATTTTTTTTATTTATGCAGAGGCCGAGGCCGCCTCGGCCTCTGAGCTATTCCAGAA
GTAGTGAGGAGGCTTTTTTGGAGGCCTAGGCTTTTGCAAAAAGCTTGATTCTTCTGACACAACAGTCTCG
AACTTAAGGCTAGAGCCACCATGATTGAACAAGATGGATTGCACGCAGGTTCTCCGGCCGCTTGGGTGGA
GAGGCTATTCGGCTATGACTGGGCACAACAGACAATCGGCTGCTCTGATGCCGCCGTGTTCCGGCTGTCA
GCGCAGGGGCGCCCGGTTCTTTTTGTCAAGACCGACCTGTCCGGTGCCCTGAATGAACTGCAGGACGAGG
CAGCGCGGCTATCGTGGCTGGCCACGACGGGCGTTCCTTGCGCAGCTGTGCTCGACGTTGTCACTGAAGC
GGGAAGGGACTGGCTGCTATTGGGCGAAGTGCCGGGGCAGGATCTCCTGTCATCTCACCTTGCTCCTGCC
GAGAAAGTATCCATCATGGCTGATGCAATGCGGCGGCTGCATACGCTTGATCCGGCTACCTGCCCATTCG
ACCACCAAGCGAAACATCGCATCGAGCGAGCACGTACTCGGATGGAAGCCGGTCTTGTCGATCAGGATGA
TCTGGACGAAGAGCATCAGGGGCTCGCGCCAGCCGAACTGTTCGCCAGGCTCAAGGCGCGCATGCCCGAC
GGCGAGGATCTCGTCGTGACCCATGGCGATGCCTGCTTGCCGAATATCATGGTGGAAAATGGCCGCTTTT
CTGGATTCATCGACTGTGGCCGGCTGGGTGTGGCGGACCGCTATCAGGACATAGCGTTGGCTACCCGTGA
TATTGCTGAAGAGCTTGGCGGCGAATGGGCTGACCGCTTCCTCGTGCTTTACGGTATCGCCGCTCCCGAT
TCGCAGCGCATCGCCTTCTATCGCCTTCTTGACGAGTTCTTCTGAGCGGGACTCTGGGGTTCGAAATGAC
CGACCAAGCGACGCCCAACCTGCCATCACGATGGCCGCAATAAAATATCTTTATTTTCATTACATCTGTG
TGTTGGTTTTTTGTGTGAATCGATAGCGATAAGGATCCGCGTATGGTGCACTCTCAGTACAATCTGCTCT
GATGCCGCATAGTTAAGCCAGCCCCGACACCCGCCAACACCCGCTGACGCGCCCTGACGGGCTTGTCTGC
TCCCGGCATCCGCTTACAGACAAGCTGTGACCGTCTCCGGGAGCTGCATGTGTCAGAGGTTTTCACCGTC
ATCACCGAAACGCGCGAGACGAAAGGGCCTCGTGATACGCCTATTTTTATAGGTTAATGTCATGATAATA
ATGGTTTCTTAGACGTCAGGTGGCACTTTTCGGGGAAATGTGCGCGGAACCCCTATTTGTTTATTTTTCT
AAATACATTCAAATATGTATCCGCTCATGAGACAATAACCCTGATAAATGCTTCAATAATATTGAAAAAG
GAAGAGTATGAGTATTCAACATTTCCGTGTCGCCCTTATTCCCTTTTTTGCGGCATTTTGCCTTCCTGTT
TTTGCTCACCCAGAAACGCTGGTGAAAGTAAAAGATGCTGAAGATCAGTTGGGTGCACGAGTGGGTTACA
TCGAACTGGATCTCAACAGCGGTAAGATCCTTGAGAGTTTTCGCCCCGAAGAACGTTTTCCAATGATGAG
CACTTTTAAAGTTCTGCTATGTGGCGCGGTATTATCCCGTATTGACGCCGGGCAAGAGCAACTCGGTCGC
CGCATACACTATTCTCAGAATGACTTGGTTGAGTACTCACCAGTCACAGAAAAGCATCTTACGGATGGCA
TGACAGTAAGAGAATTATGCAGTGCTGCCATAACCATGAGTGATAACACTGCGGCCAACTTACTTCTGAC
AACGATCGGAGGACCGAAGGAGCTAACCGCTTTTTTGCACAACATGGGGGATCATGTAACTCGCCTTGAT
CGTTGGGAACCGGAGCTGAATGAAGCCATACCAAACGACGAGCGTGACACCACGATGCCTGTAGCAATGG
CAACAACGTTGCGCAAACTATTAACTGGCGAACTACTTACTCTAGCTTCCCGGCAACAATTAATAGACTG
GATGGAGGCGGATAAAGTTGCAGGACCACTTCTGCGCTCGGCCCTTCCGGCTGGCTGGTTTATTGCTGAT
AAATCTGGAGCCGGTGAGCGTGGGTCTCGCGGTATCATTGCAGCACTGGGGCCAGATGGTAAGCCCTCCC
GTATCGTAGTTATCTACACGACGGGGAGTCAGGCAACTATGGATGAACGAAATAGACAGATCGCTGAGAT
AGGTGCCTCACTGATTAAGCATTGGTAACTGTCAGACCAAGTTTACTCATATATACTTTAGATTGATTTA
AAACTTCATTTTTAATTTAAAAGGATCTAGGTGAAGATCCTTTTTGATAATCTCATGACCAAAATCCCTT
AACGTGAGTTTTCGTTCCACTGAGCGTCAG
